Addgene plasmid #63788: pGS1512
Purpose: Vector to create a cassette for homologous recombination in S. cerevisiae; adds a C-terminal eVenus Strep-tag II followed by URA3 selection marker
Depositing lab: Monika Golas & Bjoern Sander. Depositing organization: Aarhus University. Publication: Strep-tag II and Twin-Strep Based Cassettes for Protein Tagging by Homologous Recombination and Characterization of Endogenous Macromolecular Assemblies in Saccharomyces cerevisiae. Rai J, Pemmasani JK, Voronovsky A, Jensen IS, Manavalan A, Nyengaard JR, Golas MM, Sander B. Mol Biotechnol. 2014 Jun 27. 10.1007/s12033-014-9778-5 PubMed 24969434.
Backbone
  Vector backbone: pGS1212
  Backbone size w/o insert (bp): 4940
  Total vector size (bp): 4940
  Vector type: E. coli cloning vector
  Selectable markers: URA3
Growth in bacteria
  Bacterial resistance: Ampicillin, 100 μg/mL
  Growth temperature: 37°C
  Growth strain: DH5alpha
  Copy number: High Copy
Gene/Insert
  Gene/Insert name: eVenus-Strep-tag II followed by URA3
  Species: Synthetic
  Promoter: none
  Tag / fusion protein: eVenus-Strep-tag II (C terminal on backbone)
  Cloning method: Restriction Enzyme; 5′ cloning site SalI (not destroyed); 3′ cloning site BsrGI/Bsp1407I (not destroyed)
  Sequencing primers: 5′ CTGGCTTAACTATGCGGCATCAG; 3′ gcaacctgacctacaggaaagag
Resource information
  A portion of this plasmid was derived from a plasmid made by: Mark A. Sheff and Kurt S. Thorn
Terms and licenses: Academic/Nonprofit Terms; Industry Terms: Not Available to Industry
Depositor comments: The sequence of the eVenus gene has been optimized for S. cerevisiae and generated by gene synthesis. The Strep-tag II sequence is adapted from the sequence of commercial Strep-tag II plasmids offered by IBA, Goettingen, Germany.
How to cite: pGS1512 was a gift from Monika Golas & Bjoern Sander (Addgene plasmid # 63788 ; http://n2t.net/addgene:63788 ; RRID:Addgene_63788)
