[The description below was written by a language model from this plasmid's Addgene catalogue record and pLannotate feature annotations shown in this document.]
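Description:
pGS1512 is a 4,940 bp E. coli cloning vector built on the pGS1212 backbone. It serves as a template source for a C-terminal tagging cassette used in homologous recombination in Saccharomyces cerevisiae. In bacteria it is maintained through a high-copy ColE1/pUC-type origin and selected with ampicillin via the β-lactamase gene and its native promoter. The feature table shows no yeast replication origin or centromere, consistent with a plasmid that is not meant to persist in yeast but to supply a cassette for chromosomal integration. Short lacI, rop and bom fragments are backbone remnants. T7 and SP6 promoters lie on either side of the cassette region.

The cassette begins with a promoterless eVenus coding sequence (annotated as Venus, a rapidly maturing yellow fluorescent protein). According to the depositor, it was codon-optimized for S. cerevisiae and made by gene synthesis. It is fused to a Strep-tag II; the tag is not separately annotated in the feature table, but a short unannotated gap lies between Venus and the ADH1 terminator that follows. Because no promoter drives the tag module, its expression depends on in-frame integration at the 3′ end of a target gene, which leaves the fusion under the endogenous promoter with ADH1 termination. Downstream is a URA3 marker flanked by the Ashbya gossypii TEF promoter and terminator, allowing selection of integrants by uracil prototrophy. The insert was cloned between SalI and BsrGI sites, both retained.

The resulting fusions allow fluorescence localization and Strep-tag affinity purification of endogenous proteins and their complexes. The deposited full sequence is noted as only partially verified by sequencing.
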