Features (pLannotate 1.2.2; 13 found; start..end, strand, type, name):
     62..80      -  promoter       T7 promoter: promoter for bacteriophage T7 RNA polymerase
    102..155     -  CDS            lacI (fragment): lac repressor; lacI; The lac repressor binds to the lac operator to inhibit transcription in E. coli. This inhibition can be relieved by adding lactose or isopropyl-β-D-thiogalactopyranoside (IPTG).
    338..926     -  rep_origin     ori: high-copy-number ColE1/pMB1/pBR322/pUC origin of replication
   1097..1957    -  CDS            AmpR: β-lactamase; bla; confers resistance to ampicillin, carbenicillin, and related antibiotics
   1958..2062    -  promoter       AmpR promoter: bla
   2157..2192    +  CDS            rop (fragment): Rop protein, which maintains plasmids at low copy number; rop
   2294..2345    +  misc_feature   bom (fragment): basis of mobility region from pBR322
   2408..2426    +  promoter       SP6 promoter: promoter for bacteriophage SP6 RNA polymerase
   2499..3209    +  CDS            Venus: Venus is a basic (constitutively fluorescent) yellow fluorescent protein published in 2002, derived from Aequorea victoria. It is reported to be a rapidly-maturing weak dimer with moderate acid sensitivity.
   3273..3460    +  terminator     ADH1 terminator: S. cerevisiae ADH1; transcription terminator for the S. cerevisiae alcohol dehydrogenase 1 (ADH1) gene
   3535..3878    +  promoter       TEF promoter: Ashbya gossypii TEF promoter
   3897..4685    +  CDS            URA3: PYRF_YEAST - Experimental evidence at protein level: Swiss-Prot protein existence level 1. From Saccharomyces cerevisiae (strain ATCC 204508 / S288c) (Baker's yeast).
   4697..4894    +  terminator     TEF terminator: Ashbya gossypii TEF terminator
>Addgene plasmid #63788 | pGS1512 | depositor full sequence | sequence record 106476 | Full plasmid sequence, partially sequenced
CGAATTCATCGATGATATCAGATCCACTAGTGGCCTATGCGGCCGCGGATCTGCCGGTCTCCCTATAGTG
AGTCGTATTAATTTCGATAAGCCAGGTTAACCTGCATTAATGAATCGGCCAACGCGCGGGGAGAGGCGGT
TTGCGTATTGGGCGCTCTTCCGCTTCCTCGCTCACTGACTCGCTGCGCTCGGTCGTTCGGCTGCGGCGAG
CGGTATCAGCTCACTCAAAGGCGGTAATACGGTTATCCACAGAATCAGGGGATAACGCAGGAAAGAACAT
GTGAGCAAAAGGCCAGCAAAAGGCCAGGAACCGTAAAAAGGCCGCGTTGCTGGCGTTTTTCCATAGGCTC
CGCCCCCCTGACGAGCATCACAAAAATCGACGCTCAAGTCAGAGGTGGCGAAACCCGACAGGACTATAAA
GATACCAGGCGTTTCCCCCTGGAAGCTCCCTCGTGCGCTCTCCTGTTCCGACCCTGCCGCTTACCGGATA
CCTGTCCGCCTTTCTCCCTTCGGGAAGCGTGGCGCTTTCTCAATGCTCACGCTGTAGGTATCTCAGTTCG
GTGTAGGTCGTTCGCTCCAAGCTGGGCTGTGTGCACGAACCCCCCGTTCAGCCCGACCGCTGCGCCTTAT
CCGGTAACTATCGTCTTGAGTCCAACCCGGTAAGACACGACTTATCGCCACTGGCAGCAGCCACTGGTAA
CAGGATTAGCAGAGCGAGGTATGTAGGCGGTGCTACAGAGTTCTTGAAGTGGTGGCCTAACTACGGCTAC
ACTAGAAGGACAGTATTTGGTATCTGCGCTCTGCTGAAGCCAGTTACCTTCGGAAAAAGAGTTGGTAGCT
CTTGATCCGGCAAACAAACCACCGCTGGTAGCGGTGGTTTTTTTGTTTGCAAGCAGCAGATTACGCGCAG
AAAAAAAGGATCTCAAGAAGATCCTTTGATCTTTTCTACGGGGTCTGACGCTCAGTGGAACGAAAACTCA
CGTTAAGGGATTTTGGTCATGAGATTATCAAAAAGGATCTTCACCTAGATCCTTTTAAATTAAAAATGAA
GTTTTAAATCAATCTAAAGTATATATGAGTAAACTTGGTCTGACAGTTACCAATGCTTAATCAGTGAGGC
ACCTATCTCAGCGATCTGTCTATTTCGTTCATCCATAGTTGCCTGACTCCCCGTCGTGTAGATAACTACG
ATACGGGAGGGCTTACCATCTGGCCCCAGTGCTGCAATGATACCGCGAGACCCACGCTCACCGGCTCCAG
ATTTATCAGCAATAAACCAGCCAGCCGGAAGGGCCGAGCGCAGAAGTGGTCCTGCAACTTTATCCGCCTC
CATCCAGTCTATTAATTGTTGCCGGGAAGCTAGAGTAAGTAGTTCGCCAGTTAATAGTTTGCGCAACGTT
GTTGCCATTGCTACAGGCATCGTGGTGTCACGCTCGTCGTTTGGTATGGCTTCATTCAGCTCCGGTTCCC
AACGATCAAGGCGAGTTACATGATCCCCCATGTTGTGCAAAAAAGCGGTTAGCTCCTTCGGTCCTCCGAT
CGTTGTCAGAAGTAAGTTGGCCGCAGTGTTATCACTCATGGTTATGGCAGCACTGCATAATTCTCTTACT
GTCATGCCATCCGTAAGATGCTTTTCTGTGACTGGTGAGTACTCAACCAAGTCATTCTGAGAATAGTGTA
TGCGGCGACCGAGTTGCTCTTGCCCGGCGTCAATACGGGATAATACCGCGCCACATAGCAGAACTTTAAA
AGTGCTCATCATTGGAAAACGTTCTTCGGGGCGAAAACTCTCAAGGATCTTACCGCTGTTGAGATCCAGT
TCGATGTAACCCACTCGTGCACCCAACTGATCTTCAGCATCTTTTACTTTCACCAGCGTTTCTGGGTGAG
CAAAAACAGGAAGGCAAAATGCCGCAAAAAAGGGAATAAGGGCGACACGGAAATGTTGAATACTCATACT
CTTCCTTTTTCAATATTATTGAAGCATTTATCAGGGTTATTGTCTCATGAGCGGATACATATTTGAATGT
ATTTAGAAAAATAAACAAATAGGGGTTCCGCGCACATTTCCCCGAAAAGTGCCACCTGACGTCTAAGAAA
CCATTATTATCATGACATTAACCTATAAAAATAGGCGTATCACGAGGCCCTTTCGTCTCGCGCGTTTCGG
TGATGACGGTGAAAACCTCTGACACATGCAGCTCCCGGAGACGGTCACAGCTTGTCTGTAAGCGGATGCC
GGGAGCAGACAAGCCCGTCAGGGCGCGTCAGCGGGTGTTGGCGGGTGTCGGGGCTGGCTTAACTATGCGG
CATCAGAGCAGATTGTACTGAGAGTGCACCATATGGACATATTGTCGTTAGAACGCGGCTACAATTAATA
CATAACCTTATGTATCATACACATACGATTTAGGTGACACTATAGAACGCGGCCGCCAGCCGAAGCTTCG
TACGCTGCAGGTCGACGGATCGGTGACGGTGCTGGTTTAATTAACATGTCGAAGGGTGAAGAACTGTTCA
CTGGTGTTGTACCAATTTTGGTTGAACTGGATGGTGACGTTAATGGTCATAAATTCTCTGTAAGTGGTGA
AGGTGAAGGTGACGCTACTTATGGTAAATTGACTCTTAAGTTGATCTGCACAACTGGTAAATTGCCAGTT
CCATGGCCAACATTAGTAACTACTCTTGGTTATGGTTTGCAATGTTTTGCTAGATACCCTGATCATATGA
AGCAACATGACTTCTTTAAGTCCGCAATGCCTGAAGGATATGTTCAAGAACGTACAATTTTCTTTAAGGA
CGACGGAAACTACAAGACAAGGGCTGAAGTCAAATTTGAGGGAGATACCTTAGTAAACAGGATTGAGCTT
AAGGGAATTGACTTTAAAGAGGATGGAAACATTCTAGGCCATAAATTGGAGTACAATTACAACTCTCACA
ACGTGTATATTACCGCTGATAAACAGAAGAATGGCATCAAAGCCAATTTTAAAATAAGACACAATATAGA
GGATGGGGGTGTGCAGCTAGCAGATCACTATCAACAAAATACCCCTATAGGCGATGGGCCGGTCTTGTTG
CCCGATAATCATTATCTATCATATCAATCAGCATTATCTAAAGATCCCAATGAAAAAAGAGATCACATGG
TGTTATTAGAATTTGTCACGGCCGCGGGGATAACCCATGGCATGGATGAATTGTACAAAGGTAGTGCTTG
GAGTCATCCACAATTCGAAAAATAAGGTACCGCGCGCGCCACTTCTAAATAAGCGAATTTCTTATGATTT
ATGATTTTTATTATTAAATAAGTTATAAAAAAAATAAGTGTATACAAATTTTAAAGTGACTCTTAGGTTT
TAAAACGAAAATTCTTATTCTTGAGTAACTCTTTCCTGTAGGTCAGGTTGCTTTCTCAGGTATAGTATGA
GGTCGCTCTTATTGACCACACCTCTACCGGCAGATCCGCTAGGGATAACAGGGTAATATAGATCTGTTTA
GCTTGCCTCGTCCCCGCCGGGTCACCCGGCCAGCGACATGGAGGCCCAGAATACCCTCCTTGACAGTCTT
GACGTGCGCAGCTCAGGGGCATGATGTGACTGTCGCCCGTACATTTAGCCCATACATCCCCATGTATAAT
CATTTGCATCCATACATTTTGATGGCCGCACGGCGCGAAGCAAAAATTACGGCTCCTCGCTGCGGACCTG
CGAGCAGGGAAACGCTCCCCTCACAGACGCGTTGAATTGTCCCCACGCCGCGCCCCTGTAGAGAAATATA
AAAGGTTAGGATTTGCCACTGAGGTTCTTCTTTCATATACTTCCTTTTAAAATCTTGCTAGGATACAGTT
CTCACATCACATCCGAACATAAACAACCATGACAGTCAACACTAAGACCTATAGTGAGAGAGCAGAAACT
CATGCCTCACCAGTAGCACAACGATTATTTCGATTAATGGAACTGAAGAAAACCAATTTATGTGCATCAA
TTGATGTTGATACCANTAAGGAATTCCTTGAATTAATTGATAAATTGGGTCCTTATGTATGCTTAATCAA
GACTCATATTGATATAATCAATGATTTTTCCTATGAATCCACTATTGAACCATTATTAGAACTTTCACGT
AAACATCAATTTATGATTTTTGAAGATAGAAAATTTGCTGATATTGGTAATACCGTGAAGAAACAATATA
TTGGTGGAGTTTATAAAATTAGTAGTTGGGCAGATATTACTAATGCTCATGGTGTCACTGGGAATGGAGT
AGTTGAAGGATTAAAACAGGGAGCTAAAGAAACCACCACCAACCAAGAGCCAAGAGGGTTATTGATGTTA
GCTGAATTATCATCAGTGGGATCATTAGCATATGGAGAATATTCTCAAAAAACTGTTGAAATTGCTAAAT
CCGATAAGGAATTTGTTATTGGATTTATTGCCCAACGTGATATGGGTGGACAAGAAGAAGGATTTGATTG
GCTTATTATGACACCTGGAGTTGGATTAGATGATAAAGGTGATGGATTAGGACAACAATATAGAACTGTT
GATGAAGTTGTTAGCACTGGAACTGATATTATCATTGTTGGTAGAGGATTGTTTGGTAAAGGAAGAGATC
CAGATATTGAAGGTAAAAGGTATAGAGATGCTGGTTGGAATGCTTATTTGAAAAAGACTGGCCAATTATA
ATCTGTACTGACAATAAAAAGATTCTTGTTTTCAAGAACTTGTCATTTGTATAGTTTTTTTATATTGTAG
TTGTTCTATTTTAATCAAATGTTAGCGTGATTTATATTTTTTTTCGCCTCGACATCATCTGCCCAGATGC
GAAGTTAAGTGCGCAGAAAGTAATATCATGCGTCAATCGTATGTGAATGCTGGTCGCTATACTGCTGTCG
ATTCGATACTAACGCCGCCATCCAGTGTCGAAAACGAGCT
