>Addgene plasmid #63788 | pGS1512 | addgene partial sequence | sequence record 110288 | T7 5'-TAATACGACTCACTATAGGG-3'
CGCGGCCGCATAGGCCACTAGTGGATCTGATATCATCGATGAATTCGAGCTCGTTTTCGACACTGGATGG
CGGCGTTAGTATCGAATCGACAGCAGTATAGCGACCAGCATTCACATACGATTGACGCATGATATTACTT
TCTGCGCACTTAACTTCGCATCTGGGCAGATGATGTCGAGGCGAAAAAAAATATAAATCACGCTAACATT
TGATTAAAATAGAACAACTACAATATAAAAAAACTATACAAATGACAAGTTCTTGAAAACAAGAATCTTT
TTATTGTCAGTACAGATTATAATTGGCCAGTCTTTTTCAAATAAGCATTCCAACCAGCATCTCTATACCT
TTTACCTTCAATATCTGGATCTCTTCCTTTACCAAACAATCCTCTACCAACAATGATAATATCAGTTCCA
GTGCTAACAACTTCATCAACAGTTCTATATTGTTGTCCTAATCCATCACCTTTATCATCTAATCCAACTC
CAGGTGTCATAATAAGCCAATCAAATCCTTCTTCTTGTCCACCCATATCACGTTGGGCAATAAATCCAAT
AACAAATTCCTTATCGGATTTAGCAATTTCAACAGTTTTTTGAGAATATTCTCCATATGCTAATGATCCC
ACTGATGATAATTCAGCTAACATCAATAACCCTCTTGGCTCTTGGTTGGTGGTGGTTTCTTTAGCTCCCT
GTTTTAATCCTTCAACTACTCCATTCCCAGTGACACCATGAGCATTAGTAATATCTGCCCAACTACTAAT
TTTATAAACTCCACCAATATATTGTTTCTTCACGGTATTACCAATATCAGCAAATTTTCTATCTTCAAAA
ATCATAAATTGATGTTTACGTGAAAGTTCTAATAATGGTTCAATAGTGGATTCATAGGAAAAATCATTGA
TTATATCAATATGAGTCTTGATTAAGCATACATAAGGACCCAATTTATCAATTAATTCAAGGAATTCCC
