>Addgene plasmid #63788 | pGS1512 | addgene partial sequence | sequence record 110289 | Sp6 5'-ATTTAGGTGACACTATAG-3'
CTTCGTACGCTGCAGGTCGACGGATCGGTGACGGTGCTGGTTTAATTAACATGTCGAAGGGTGAAGAACT
GTTCACTGGTGTTGTACCAATTTTGGTTGAACTGGATGGTGACGTTAATGGTCATAAATTCTCTGTAAGT
GGTGAAGGTGAAGGTGACGCTACTTATGGTAAATTGACTCTTAAGTTGATCTGCACAACTGGTAAATTGC
CAGTTCCATGGCCAACATTAGTAACTACTCTTGGTTATGGTTTGCAATGTTTTGCTAGATACCCTGATCA
TATGAAGCAACATGACTTCTTTAAGTCCGCAATGCCTGAAGGATATGTTCAAGAACGTACAATTTTCTTT
AAGGACGACGGAAACTACAAGACAAGGGCTGAAGTCAAATTTGAGGGAGATACCTTAGTAAACAGGATTG
AGCTTAAGGGAATTGACTTTAAAGAGGATGGAAACATTCTAGGCCATAAATTGGAGTACAATTACAACTC
TCACAACGTGTATATTACCGCTGATAAACAGAAGAATGGCATCAAAGCCAATTTTAAAATAAGACACAAT
ATAGAGGATGGGGGTGTGCAGCTAGCAGATCACTATCAACAAAATACCCCTATAGGCGATGGGCCGGTCT
TGTTGCCCGATAATCATTATCTATCATATCAATCAGCATTATCTAAAGATCCCAATGAAAAAAGAGATCA
CATGGTGTTATTAGAATTTGTCACGGCCGCGGGGATAACCCATGGCATGGATGAATTGTACAAAGGTAGT
GCTTGGAGTCATCCACAATTCGAAAAATAAGGTACCGCGCGCGCCACTTCTAAATAAGCGAATTTCTTAT
GATTTATGATTTTTATTATTAAATAAGTTATAAAA
